Addgene plasmid #188017: GBH-2aG4-gcryGFP.2
Purpose: Cloning vector for conditional, intronic, targeted integration of a genebreak cassette optimized for zebrafish
Depositing lab: Karl Clark. Depositing organization: Mayo Foundation for Medical Education and Research.
Backbone
  Vector backbone: pKTol2-SE
  Backbone manufacturer: K.Clark
  Backbone size w/o insert (bp): 7200
  Vector type: Targetable insertional mutagen and reporter system
Growth in bacteria
  Bacterial resistance: Kanamycin, 50 μg/mL
  Growth temperature: 37°C
  Growth strain: DH5alpha
  Copy number: High Copy
Gene/Insert
  Gene/Insert name: Targeted 2aGal4VP16 protein trap; secondary marker gamma crystallin GFP
  Species: D. rerio (zebrafish)
  Promoter: Endogenuous Promoter; gamma crystallin promotor
  Cloning method: Restriction Enzyme; 5′ cloning site BfuaI (unknown if destroyed); 3′ cloning site BspQI (unknown if destroyed)
  Sequencing primers: 5′ SEQ-pk-F1: TGTATTACTGTTTATGTAAGCAGACA; 3′ SEQ-pk-R1: AGCGAGTCAGTGAGCGA
Terms and licenses: Academic/Nonprofit Terms; Industry Terms: Not Available to Industry
Depositor comments: This plasmid is designed to have homology domains cloned into the 5' end and 3' end. Bfuai is used to clone in the 5' homology domain, while BspQi is used to clone in the 3' homology domain.
How to cite: GBH-2aG4-gcryGFP.2 was a gift from Karl Clark (Addgene plasmid # 188017 ; http://n2t.net/addgene:188017 ; RRID:Addgene_188017)
