[The description below was written by a language model from this plasmid's Addgene catalogue record and pLannotate feature annotations shown in this document.]
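Description:
GBH-2aG4-gcryGFP.2 is a high-copy bacterial cloning vector built on the pKTol2-SE backbone. It is designed for making donor constructs that integrate a conditional gene-break cassette into a chosen intron in zebrafish. It is propagated in E. coli through a ColE1/pUC-type origin and selected with kanamycin (KanR, aminoglycoside phosphotransferase). The sequenced record is about 7.3 kb. The plasmid is supplied "empty" with respect to targeting. A 5′ homology domain is cloned in with BfuAI and a 3′ homology domain with BspQI, so that the cassette ends up flanked by sequences matching the genomic locus of interest. Remnants of a pBluescript-style cloning region (lac promoter/operator, lacZα fragment, T3 and T7 promoters) lie upstream of the cassette.

The payload sits between two loxP sites in the same orientation. It begins with a P2A peptide followed by the GAL4 DNA-binding domain fused to a VP16 activation domain. This protein trap has no promoter of its own and depends on the endogenous promoter of the targeted gene. After in-frame capture, the 2A sequence releases Gal4-VP16 from the truncated host protein, so the trapped gene's expression pattern can presumably be read out through a Gal4-responsive (UAS) reporter. A secondary marker follows, consisting of EGFP with a bGH polyadenylation signal. The catalogue states that it is driven by a gamma-crystallin promoter, which was not annotated in the feature table, and it is presumably meant to give lens fluorescence for identifying carriers. Reverse-oriented SV40 poly(A) signals sit near the 3′ end of the cassette. The flanking loxP sites should allow Cre-mediated excision of the cassette, which would account for the conditional nature of the allele. A φC31 attB site lies just outside the floxed region, but the record does not state its intended use.
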