Features (pLannotate 1.2.2; 25 found; start..end, strand, type, name):
    203..221     -  promoter       T7 Φ3.8 promoter (fragment): weak promoter for bacteriophage T7 RNA polymerase
    278..299     +  protein_bind   CAP binding site: CAP binding activates transcription in the presence of cAMP. E. coli catabolite activator protein
    314..344     +  promoter       lac promoter: promoter for the E. coli lac operon
    352..368     +  protein_bind   lac operator: The lac repressor binds to the lac operator to inhibit transcription in E. coli. This inhibition can be relieved by adding lactose or isopropyl-β-D-thiogalactopyranoside (IPTG). lac repressor encoded by lacI
    413..431     +  promoter       T3 promoter: promoter for bacteriophage T3 RNA polymerase
    447..470     +  misc_feature   MCS (fragment): pBluescript multiple cloning site
    479..497     -  promoter       T7 promoter: promoter for bacteriophage T7 RNA polymerase
    505..660     +  CDS            lacZα (fragment): LacZα fragment of β-galactosidase; lacZ fragment
    735..768     +  protein_bind   loxP: Cre-mediated recombination occurs in the 8-bp core sequence (GCATACAT). Cre recombinase
    945..1001    +  CDS            P2A: 2A peptide from porcine teschovirus-1 polyprotein Eukaryotic ribosomes fail to insert a peptide bond between the Gly and Pro residues, yielding separate polypeptides.
   1008..1445    +  CDS            GAL4 DNA binding domain: DNA binding domain of the GAL4 transcriptional activator; Saccharomyces cerevisiae GAL4 (truncated)
   1482..1655    +  CDS            VP16 AD (fragment): transcriptional activation domain of herpes simplex virus protein VP16 (Triezenberg et al., 1988; Cousens et al., 1989); UL48
   2317..2333    +  promoter       LEU2 promoter (fragment): S. cerevisiae LEU2
   3555..4274    +  CDS            EGFP: the original enhanced GFP (Yang et al., 1996) mammalian codon-optimized
   4279..4503    +  polyA_signal   bGH poly(A) signal: bovine growth hormone polyadenylation signal
   4507..4524    +  promoter       SV40 promoter (fragment): SV40 enhancer and early promoter
   4573..4654    -  polyA_signal   SV40 poly(A) signal: SV40 polyadenylation signal
   4677..4744    -  CDS            large T antigen (fragment): large T antigen from SV40 (simian virus 40)
   4778..4859    -  polyA_signal   SV40 poly(A) signal: SV40 polyadenylation signal
   4882..4949    -  CDS            large T antigen (fragment): large T antigen from SV40 (simian virus 40)
   5008..5041    +  protein_bind   loxP: Cre-mediated recombination occurs in the 8-bp core sequence (GCATACAT). Cre recombinase
   5083..5116    -  protein_bind   attB: minimal attB site for the φC31 integrase (Groth et al., 2000) phage φC31 integrase
   5296..5314    +  promoter       T7 promoter: promoter for bacteriophage T7 RNA polymerase
   5601..6410    +  CDS            KanR: aminoglycoside phosphotransferase; aph(3')-Ia; confers resistance to kanamycin in bacteria or G418 (Geneticin®) in eukaryotes
   6553..7141    +  rep_origin     ori: high-copy-number ColE1/pMB1/pBR322/pUC origin of replication
>Addgene plasmid #188017 | GBH-2aG4-gcryGFP.2 | addgene full sequence | sequence record 381140 | Addgene NGS Result
TTTAAATGGTACCGAGCAGAGGTGTAAAAAGTACTCAAAAATTTTACTCAAGTGAAAGTACAAGTACTTA
GGGAAAATTTTACTCAATTAAAAGTAAAAGTATCTGGCTAGAATCTTACTTGAGTAAAAGTAAAAAAGTA
CTCCATTAAAATTGTACTTGAGTATTAAGGAAGTAAAAGTAAAAGCAAGAAAGAAAACTAGAGTGGTCTC
CCTTTAGTGAGGGTCAATTGATGGGAGGCGTTCGGGCCACAGCGGACACGCAGGTGCGCAACGCAATTAA
TGTGAGTTAGCTCACTCATTAGGCACCCCAGGCTTTACACTTTATGCTTCCGGCTCGTATGTTGTGTGGA
ATTGTGAGCGGATAACAATTTCACACAGGAAACAGCTATGACCATGATTACGCCAAGCGCGCAATTAACC
CTCACTAAAGGGAACAAAAGCTGGAGGACCTCGAGGGGGGGCCCGGTACCCAATTCGCCCTATAGTGAGT
CGTATTACGCGCGCTCACTGGCCGTCGTTTTACAACGTCGTGACTGGGAAAACCCTGGCGTTACCCAACT
TAATCGCCTTGCAGCACATCCCCCTTTCGCCAGCTGGCGTAATAGCGAAGAGGCCCGCACCGATCGCCCT
TCCCAACAGTTGCGCAGCCTGAATGGCGAATGGACCTGCCACACTTCCTTGCTAGACAATGGGCCCATAA
CTTTAAATAATGCCAATTATTTAAAGTTACTATCATAACTTCGTATAGCATACATTATACGAAGTTATAC
CTAGGCTTACCACCCACTAGCGGTCAGACTGCAGATTGCAGCACGAAACAGGAAGCTGACTCCACATGGT
CACATGCTCACTGAAGTGTTGACTTCCCTGACAGCTGTGCACTTTCTAAACCGGTTTTCTCATTCATTTA
CAGTCAGCCGGAATTCACCCGGGTACCGGAAGGTGCCACGAACTTCTCTCTGTTAAAGCAAGCAGGAGAC
GTGGAAGAAAACCCCGGTCCTTCTAGAAAGCTACTGTCTTCTATCGAACAAGCATGCGATATTTGCCGAC
TTAAAAAGCTCAAGTGCTCCAAAGAAAAACCGAAGTGCGCCAAGTGTCTGAAGAACAACTGGGAGTGTCG
CTACTCTCCCAAAACCAAAAGGTCTCCGCTGACTAGGGCACATCTGACAGAAGTGGAATCAAGGCTAGAA
AGACTGGAACAGCTATTTCTACTGATTTTTCCTCGAGAAGACCTTGACATGATTTTGAAAATGGATTCTT
TACAGGATATAAAAGCATTGTTAACAGGATTATTTGTACAAGATAATGTGAATAAAGATGCCGTCACAGA
TAGATTGGCTTCAGTGGAGACTGATATGCCTCTAACATTGAGACAGCATAGAATAAGTGCGACATCATCA
TCGGAAGAGAGTAGTAACAAAGGTCAAAGACAGTTGACTGTATCGTCGAGGTCGACCCCGGGAATACAGA
TCTCTCGAGCCGCCCCCCCGACCGATGTCAGCCTGGGGGACGAGCTCCACTTAGACGGCGAGGACGTGGC
GATGGCGCATGCCGACGCGCTAGACGATTTCGATCTGGACATGTTGGGGGACGGGGATTCCCCGGGTCCG
GGATTTACCCCCCACGACTCCGCCCCCTACGGCGCTCTGGATATGTAACTAGTAATTAAGTCTCAGCCAC
CGTTAACTGAACATGTCAAAACCTGTGGAGACTGTTGAGATTTGATGTTCTGAAAAGATAAAGCCTATAA
ATAAAATGTTGCCCAAATTTCCTGCCTGATGTTTTTCTTTGTCTTTGCTACATGGCTTTGCTGCTCGGAT
CGGCTCACTCTGTGTATGCCACGTTCACTTTGTACTCTCCTTCTCACGGTAGGTTTATTATTTTTAGATG
TGCAGTTAGTTTCTGTGAAATAACACACCACACACTGATATTGTCTGTGCATTGACTTGGTGAGTGCACA
TTGTTTTTGATCTTGACATATTTATATTTGATTGATCAGGTGAACTGTGTGAATCTAAAGTGCTCCATAC
AGATGTTCTGCATTGAAAATATTCTCATTTTATTAGTGGAAGTGAGTGTATGCCACATCCAATCAATTTC
AGCAAACACCCCAGTATGATTTAATGCAAAAAAATGAAGGTATCAAACACGCATTACTACTTTGCAGTTA
AATATTTAACATTTATTCCAACACGAAAAAAAGCAGTAAATAACACTTTGACAAACACGTCAGGACATCT
TATTTTTGTCACCCTCACAGGCAATTTAGTATAATATATTATATATATATATATATCATATAATAATATT
CAGTATAATATATATATATATATCATATTATAATATTCAGTATAATATAAAACACAAACACATATATGTA
TAATATAATATAACATTTTTATTTATTGAGATGCCTCTATGGACCGTGTTATAAGAAGTAAAGATCAGGA
GAAGTAAACATGAAGTGTAATTATGAATACTGATGTTAAATTAAGCTATGATGAGTTTTCACTGTTAATT
TACCATCTCAATTAAATGTTGATGCCTCCATGACCAAGTTAAGCAGATGAGACTGAGGACAACTGTAGAA
GACAAGATGTTCACTTTGCTGAATATAGCTGGCTTGACAGTTATCTATGACTCTATAAATATATATATAT
TTTTTTTTTTATAAAATGATTTATTTATAACTATATATCCATTTCTCAGACAGGTGCTTCATATCCCTCA
CTCCCGTAGCTGTCCATGCTGGATCTGTCCCCGTTGTTTTTAAAAAGCTAAATAAGTTATTAACATGACT
GCATCCAGCGAGCCAAACCTGTCTGGTGTACAGCTACCAGAGAAGCTTGAGATCCTAGTCACCGGCGTTC
CTAGTTCTTTAAACTGTTACAAAGTGTTTGGACCAGCAACTGAATTGCACTGTAAATTACCACATCAGGG
TCTCCGGGGTCAACGCTGCTAAGCAATGGACTGGAAAATTTGTGACATTGAGTTTTTGGAATAACTGGGA
ATGCTGGATAACTCTTTGGGTAAAGCTATGGAACAAAAGTACCAGCATGAACTAAGAAATGACTGTCACA
GCACAACATCAAACACAATGCAAGACAAAGGTTCTCTGCTTTTGCCTTACTTGACAGAAAAAGTAAGCTC
TAGGTTCATCGCATGCAGACAGCAGCAATACATGACATATATAAAGGCTGGCTCTTTTCTCCCTTCCATT
GAACTGAAACTTCCACTCAGTCAGACTTGCGGGGGATCCACAGCCTGACTAACTCGACAAACCCCCCCAA
ACCTAAGGTGAGTTGATCTTTAAGCTTTTTACATTTTCAGCTCGCATATATCAATTCGCGCGCATTGTCA
CACTAGCACCCACTAGCGGTCAGACTGCAGATTGCAGCACGAAACAGGAAGCTGACTCCACATGGTCACA
TGCTCACTGAAGTGTTGACTTCCCTGACAGCTGTGCACTTTCTAAACCGGTTTTCTCATTCATTTACAGT
TCAGCCGGAATTCACCTCGAGACCATGGCTCCAAAGAAGAAGCGTAAGGTAACCATGGTGAGCAAGGGCG
AGGAGCTGTTCACCGGGGTGGTGCCCATCCTGGTCGAGCTGGACGGCGACGTAAACGGCCACAAGTTCAG
CGTGTCCGGCGAGGGCGAGGGCGATGCCACCTACGGCAAGCTGACCCTGAAGTTCATCTGCACCACCGGC
AAGCTGCCCGTGCCCTGGCCCACCCTCGTGACCACCCTGACCTACGGCGTGCAGTGCTTCAGCCGCTACC
CCGACCACATGAAGCAGCACGACTTCTTCAAGTCCGCCATGCCCGAAGGCTACGTCCAGGAGCGCACCAT
CTTCTTCAAGGACGACGGCAACTACAAGACCCGCGCCGAGGTGAAGTTCGAGGGCGACACCCTGGTGAAC
CGCATCGAGCTGAAGGGCATCGACTTCAAGGAGGACGGCAACATCCTGGGGCACAAGCTGGAGTACAACT
ACAACAGCCACAACGTCTATATCATGGCCGACAAGCAGAAGAACGGCATCAAGGTGAACTTCAAGATCCG
CCACAACATCGAGGACGGCAGCGTGCAGCTCGCCGACCACTACCAGCAGAACACCCCCATCGGCGACGGC
CCCGTGCTGCTGCCCGACAACCACTACCTGAGCACCCAGTCCGCCCTGAGCAAAGACCCCAACGAGAAGC
GCGATCACATGGTCCTGCTGGAGTTCGTGACCGCCGCCGGGATCACTCTCGGCATGGACGAGCTGTACAA
GTAAAGATCTGTGCCTTCTAGTTGCCAGCCATCTGTTGTTTGCCCCTCCCCCGTGCCTTCCTTGACCCTG
GAAGGTGCCACTCCCACTGTCCTTTCCTAATAAAATGAGGAAATTGCATCGCATTGTCTGAGTAGGTGTC
ATTCTATTCTGGGGGGTGGGGTGGGGCAGGACAGCAAGGGGGAGGATTGGGAAGACAATAGCAGGCATGC
TGGGGATGCGGTGGGCTCTATGGCTTCTGAGGCGGAAAGAACCAAAGGGCGAATTAATTCATTGATGAGT
TTGGACAAACCACAACTAGAATGCAGTGAAAAAAATGCTTTATTTGTGAAATTTGTGATGCTATTGCTTT
ATTTGTAACCATTATAAGCTGCAATAAACAAGTTAACAACAACAATTGCATTCATTTTATGTTTCAGGTT
CAGGGGGAGGTGTGGGAGGTTTTTTAAAGCAAGTAAAACCTCTACAAATGTGGTCATTGATGAGTTTGGA
CAAACCACAACTAGAATGCAGTGAAAAAAATGCTTTATTTGTGAAATTTGTGATGCTATTGCTTTATTTG
TAACCATTATAAGCTGCAATAAACAAGTTAACAACAACAATTGCATTCATTTTATGTTTCAGGTTCAGGG
GGAGGTGTGGGAGGTTTTTTAAAGCAAGTAAAACCTCTACAAATGTGGTCATTCAGATCAATTAACCCTC
ACCCGGGCTAGCGATGCATGGGAGCTCAAGACGTCTGATAACTTCGTATAGCATACATTATACGAAGTTA
TCTACCTAACTTTAAATAATGCCAATTATTTAAAGTTACTTCCGCGCCCGGGGAGCCCAAGGGCACGCCC
TGGCACCTGACGTACGTTGTCTAGCAAGGAAGTGAAGAGCTATCCGGATATATATGTATGTTATCATAAC
TGTACTGGCTATGTCAGGTGGTAATGACTGTAACGTTACGTTACTCGTTGTAGGCACGACATTGAATATG
CTCTTCTCCGCTGTGGCCCGAACGCCTCCCGCTAGCGATGGGATCTAATACGACTCACTATAGGGAGACC
AAGGGAAAATAGAATGAAGTGATCTCCAAAAAATAAGTACTTTTTGACTGTAAATAAAATTGTAAGGAGT
AAAAAGTACTTTTTTTTCTAAAAAAATGTAATTAAGTAAAAGTAAAAGTATTGATTTTTAATTGTACTCA
AGTAAAGTAAAAATCCCCAAAAATAATACTTAAGTACAGTAATCAAGTAAAATTACTCAAGTACTTTACA
CCTCTGGGATCCAGCTGCATCATGAACAATAAAACTGTCTGCTTACATAAACAGTAATACAAGGGGTGTT
ATGAGCCATATTCAACGGGAAACGTCGAGGCCGCGATTAAATTCCAACATGGATGCTGATTTATATGGGT
ATAAATGGGCTCGCGATAATGTCGGGCAATCAGGTGCGACAATCTATCGCTTGTATGGGAAGCCCGATGC
GCCAGAGTTGTTTCTGAAACATGGCAAAGGTAGCGTTGCCAATGATGTTACAGATGAGATGGTCAGACTA
AACTGGCTGACGGAATTTATGCCTCTTCCGACCATCAAGCATTTTATCCGTACTCCTGATGATGCATGGT
TACTCACCACTGCGATCCCCGGAAAAACAGCATTCCAGGTATTAGAAGAATATCCTGATTCAGGTGAAAA
TATTGTTGATGCGCTGGCAGTGTTCCTGCGCCGGTTGCATTCGATTCCTGTTTGTAATTGTCCTTTTAAC
AGCGATCGCGTATTTCGTCTCGCTCAGGCGCAATCACGAATGAATAACGGTTTGGTTGATGCGAGTGATT
TTGATGACGAGCGTAATGGCTGGCCTGTTGAACAAGTCTGGAAAGAAATGCATAAACTTTTGCCATTCTC
ACCGGATTCAGTCGTCACTCATGGTGATTTCTCACTTGATAACCTTATTTTTGACGAGGGGAAATTAATA
GGTTGTATTGATGTTGGACGAGTCGGAATCGCAGACCGATACCAGGATCTTGCCATCCTATGGAACTGCC
TCGGTGAGTTTTCTCCTTCATTACAGAAACGGCTTTTTCAAAAATATGGTATTGATAATCCTGATATGAA
TAAATTGCAGTTTCATTTGATGCTCGATGAGTTTTTCTAATCAGAATTGGTTAATTGGTTGTAACACTGG
CAAAAAGGATCTAGGTGAAGATCCTTTTTGATAATCTCATGACCAAAATCCCTTAACGTGAGTTTTCGTT
CCACTGAGCGTCAGACCCCGTAGAAAAGATCAAAGGATCTTCTTGAGATCCTTTTTTTCTGCGCGTAATC
TGCTGCTTGCAAACAAAAAAACCACCGCTACCAGCGGTGGTTTGTTTGCCGGATCAAGAGCTACCAACTC
TTTTTCCGAAGGTAACTGGCTTCAGCAGAGCGCAGATACCAAATACTGTTCTTCTAGTGTAGCCGTAGTT
AGGCCACCACTTCAAGAACTCTGTAGCACCGCCTACATACCTCGCTCTGCTAATCCTGTTACCAGTGGCT
GCTGCCAGTGGCGATAAGTCGTGTCTTACCGGGTTGGACTCAAGACGATAGTTACCGGATAAGGCGCAGC
GGTCGGGCTGAACGGGGGGTTCGTGCACACAGCCCAGCTTGGAGCGAACGACCTACACCGAACTGAGATA
CCTACAGCGTGAGCTATGAGAAAGCGCCACGGTTCCCGAAGGGAGAAAGGCGGACAGGTATCCGGTAAGC
GGCAGGGTCGGAACAGGAGAGCGCACGAGGGAGCTTCCAGGGGGAAACGCCTGGTATCTTTATAGTCCTG
TCGGGTTTCGCCACCTCTGACTTGAGCGTCGATTTTTGTGATGCTCGTCAGGGGGGCGGAGCCTATGGAA
AAACGCCAGCAACGCGGCCTTTTTACGGTTCCTGGCCTTTTGCTGGCCTTTTGCTCACATGTTCTTTCCT
GCGTTATCCCCTGATTCTGTGGATAACCGTATTACCGCCTTTGAGTGAGCTGATACCGCTCGCCGCAGCC
GAACGACCGAGCGCAGCGAGTCAGTGAGCGAGGAAGCGGAACAGA
